>Addgene plasmid #136255 | Tol2 8xSTAR-mNeonGreen. PGK-puro | addgene full sequence | sequence record 312894 | Addgene NGS Result
CAGAGGTGTAAAGTACTTGAGTAATTTTACTTGATTACTGTACTTAAGTATTATTTTTGGGGATTTTTAC
TTTACTTGAGTACAATTAAAAATCAATACTTTTACTTTTACTTAATTACATTTTTTTAGAAAAAAAAGTA
CTTTTTACTCCTTACAATTTTATTTACAGTCAAAAAGTACTTATTTTTTGGAGATCACTTCATTCTATTT
TCCCTTGCTATTACCAAACCAATTGAATTGCGCTGATGCCCAGTTTAATTTAAATAGATCTATCGATCGG
TACCCCTAGGGTGAAAAGGCAGGTGCAAAGCAAATCCTATCCCAGCTTCTAGCTAGGTGAAAAGGCAGGT
GCAAAGCAAATCCTATCCCAGCTTCTAGCTAGGGTGAAAAGGCAGGTGCAAAGCAAATCCTATCCCAGCT
TCTAGCTAGGTGAAAAGGCAGGTGCAAAGCAAATCCTATCCCAGCTTCTAGCTAGGGTGAAAAGGCAGGT
GCAAAGCAAATCCTATCCCAGCTTCTAGCTAGGTGAAAAGGCAGGTGCAAAGCAAATCCTATCCCAGCTT
CTAGCTAGGGTGAAAAGGCAGGTGCAAAGCAAATCCTATCCCAGCTTCTAGCTAGGTGAAAAGGCAGGTG
CAAAGCAAATCCTATCCCAGCTTCTAGCTAGCGGCGCGCCGGATCCGGAGGGGACAAGTGGAGGGAAAGT
GGGGCCGGGCGGGGGGTGCCTGGGAAGCCAGGCTGCGCTGACGTCACTGGGCGCGCAATTCGGGCTGGAG
CGCTTTAAAAAACGAGCGTGCAAGCAGAGAGGCTGCTCCACACCGCTCAGGCCGCGACCATGGTGAGCAA
GGGCGAGGAGGATAACATGGCCTCTCTCCCAGCGACACATGAGTTACACATCTTTGGCTCCATCAACGGT
GTGGACTTTGACATGGTGGGTCAGGGCACCGGCAATCCAAATGATGGTTATGAGGAGTTAAACCTGAAGT
CCACCAAGGGTGACCTCCAGTTCTCCCCCTGGATTCTGGTCCCTCATATCGGGTATGGCTTCCATCAGTA
CCTGCCCTACCCTGACGGGATGTCGCCTTTCCAGGCCGCCATGGTAGATGGCTCCGGATACCAAGTCCAT
CGCACAATGCAGTTTGAAGATGGTGCCTCCCTTACTGTTAACTACCGCTACACCTACGAGGGAAGCCACA
TCAAAGGAGAGGCCCAGGTGAAGGGGACTGGTTTCCCTGCTGACGGTCCTGTGATGACCAACTCGCTGAC
CGCTGCGGACTGGTGCAGGTCGAAGAAGACTTACCCCAACGACAAAACCATCATCAGTACCTTTAAGTGG
AGTTACACCACTGGAAATGGCAAGCGCTACCGGAGCACTGCGCGGACCACCTACACCTTTGCCAAGCCAA
TGGCGGCTAACTATCTGAAGAACCAGCCGATGTACGTGTTCCGTAAGACGGAGCTCAAGCACTCCAAGAC
CGAGCTCAACTTCAAGGAGTGGCAAAAGGCCTTTACCGATGTGATGGGCATGGACGAGCTGTACAAGTAA
TCTAGAACTATAGTGAGTCGTATTACGTAGATCCAGACATGATAAGATACATTGATGAGTTTGGACAAAC
CACAACTAGAATGCAGTGAAAAAAATGCTTTATTTGTGAAATTTGTGATGCTATTGCTTTATTTGTAACC
ATTATAAGCTGCAATAAACAAGTTAACAACAACAATTGCATTCATTTTATGTTTCAGGTTCAGGGGGAGG
TGTGGGAGGTTTTTTAATTCGCGGCCGCACCGGGTAGGGGAGGCGCTTTTCCCAAGGCAGTCTGGAGCAT
GCGCTTTAGCAGCCCCGCTGGGCACTTGGCGCTACACAAGTGGCCTCTGGCCTCGCACACATTCCACATC
CACCGGTAGGCGCCAACCGGCTCCGTTCTTTGGTGGCCCCTTCGCGCCACCTTCTACTCCTCCCCTAGTC
AGGAAGTTCCCCCCCGCCCCGCAGCTCGCGTCGTGCAGGACGTGACAAATGGAAGTAGCACGTCTCACTA
GTCTCGTGCAGATGGACAGCACCGCTGAGCAATGGAAGCGGGTAGGCCTTTGGGGCAGCGGCCAATAGCA
GCTTTGCTCCTTCGCTTTCTGGGCTCAGAGGCTGGGAAGGGGTGGGTCCGGGGGCGGGCTCAGGGGCGGG
CTCAGGGGCGGGGCGGGCGCCCGAAGGTCCTCCGGAGGCCCGGCATTCTGCACGCTTCAAAAGCGCACGT
CTGCCGCGCTGTTCTCCTCTTCCTCATCTCCGGGCCTTTCGACCTGCAGCCTGTTGACAATTAATCATCG
GCATAGTATATCGGCATAGTATAATACGACAAGGTGAGGAACTAAACCGTCGACGATTTCACTAGTCTCG
AAGCCACCATGACCGAGTACAAGCCCACGGTGCGCCTCGCCACCCGCGACGACGTCCCCAGGGCCGTACG
CACCCTCGCCGCCGCGTTCGCCGACTACCCCGCCACGCGCCACACCGTCGATCCGGACCGCCACATCGAG
CGGGTCACCGAGCTGCAAGAACTCTTCCTCACGCGCGTCGGGCTCGACATCGGCAAGGTGTGGGTCGCGG
ACGACGGCGCCGCGGTGGCGGTCTGGACCACGCCGGAGAGCGTCGAAGCGGGGGCGGTGTTCGCCGAGAT
CGGCCCGCGCATGGCCGAGTTGAGCGGTTCCCGGCTGGCCGCGCAGCAACAGATGGAAGGCCTCCTGGCG
CCGCACCGGCCCAAGGAGCCCGCGTGGTTCCTGGCCACCGTCGGCGTCTCGCCCGACCACCAGGGCAAGG
GTCTGGGCAGCGCCGTCGTGCTCCCCGGAGTGGAGGCGGCCGAGCGCGCCGGGGTGCCCGCCTTCCTGGA
GACCTCCGCGCCCCGCAACCTCCCCTTCTACGAGCGGCTCGGCTTCACCGTCACCGCCGACGTCGAGGTG
CCCGAAGGACCGCGCACCTGGTGCATGACCCGCAAGCCCGGTGCCTGACTAGAACTATAGTGAGTCGTAT
TACGTAGATCCAGACATGATAAGATACATTGATGAGTTTGGACAAACCACAACTAGAATGCAGTGAAAAA
AATGCTTTATTTGTGAAATTTGTGATGCTATTGCTTTATTTGTAACCATTATAAGCTGCAATAAACAAGT
TAACAACAACAATTGCATTCATTTTATGTTTCAGGTTCAGGGGGAGGTGTGGGAGGTTTTTTAATTAAGC
TTAAACAAGAATCTCTAGTTTTCTTTCTTGCTTTTACTTTTACTTCCTTAATACTCAAGTACAATTTTAA
TGGAGTACTTTTTTACTTTTACTCAAGTAAGATTCTAGCCAGATACTTTTACTTTTAATTGAGTAAAATT
TTCCCTAAGTACTTGTACTTTCACTTGAGTAAAATTTTTGAGTACTTTTTACACCTCTGCTCGACCATAT
GGGAGAGCTCCCAACGCGTTGGATGCATAGCTTGAGTATTCTATAGTGTCACCTAAATAGCTTGGCGTAA
TCATGGTCATAGCTGTTTCCTGTGTGAAATTGTTATCCGCTCACAATTCCACACAACATACGAGCCGGAA
GCATAAAGTGTAAAGCCTGGGGTGCCTAATGAGTGAGCTAACTCACATTAATTGCGTTGCGCTCACTGCC
CGCTTTCCAGTCGGGAAACCTGTCGTGCCAGCTGCATTAATGAATCGGCCAACGCGCGGGGAGAGGCGGT
TTGCGTATTGGGCGCTCTTCCGCTTCCTCGCTCACTGACTCGCTGCGCTCGGTCGTTCGGCTGCGGCGAG
CGGTATCAGCTCACTCAAAGGCGGTAATACGGTTATCCACAGAATCAGGGGATAACGCAGGAAAGAACAT
GTGAGCAAAAGGCCAGCAAAAGGCCAGGAACCGTAAAAAGGCCGCGTTGCTGGCGTTTTTCCATAGGCTC
CGCCCCCCTGACGAGCATCACAAAAATCGACGCTCAAGTCAGAGGTGGCGAAACCCGACAGGACTATAAA
GATACCAGGCGTTTCCCCCTGGAAGCTCCCTCGTGCGCTCTCCTGTTCCGACCCTGCCGCTTACCGGATA
CCTGTCCGCCTTTCTCCCTTCGGGAAGCGTGGCGCTTTCTCATAGCTCACGCTGTAGGTATCTCAGTTCG
GTGTAGGTCGTTCGCTCCAAGCTGGGCTGTGTGCACGAACCCCCCGTTCAGCCCGACCGCTGCGCCTTAT
CCGGTAACTATCGTCTTGAGTCCAACCCGGTAAGACACGACTTATCGCCACTGGCAGCAGCCACTGGTAA
CAGGATTAGCAGAGCGAGGTATGTAGGCGGTGCTACAGAGTTCTTGAAGTGGTGGCCTAACTACGGCTAC
ACTAGAAGAACAGTATTTGGTATCTGCGCTCTGCTGAAGCCAGTTACCTTCGGAAAAAGAGTTGGTAGCT
CTTGATCCGGCAAACAAACCACCGCTGGTAGCGGTGGTTTTTTTGTTTGCAAGCAGCAGATTACGCGCAG
AAAAAAAGGATCTCAAGAAGATCCTTTGATCTTTTCTACGGGGTCTGACGCTCAGTGGAACGAAAACTCA
CGTTAAGGGATTTTGGTCATGAGATTATCAAAAAGGATCTTCACCTAGATCCTTTTAAATTAAAAATGAA
GTTTTAAATCAATCTAAAGTATATATGAGTAAACTTGGTCTGACAGTTACCAATGCTTAATCAGTGAGGC
ACCTATCTCAGCGATCTGTCTATTTCGTTCATCCATAGTTGCCTGACTCCCCGTCGTGTAGATAACTACG
ATACGGGAGGGCTTACCATCTGGCCCCAGTGCTGCAATGATACCGCGAGACCCACGCTCACCGGCTCCAG
ATTTATCAGCAATAAACCAGCCAGCCGGAAGGGCCGAGCGCAGAAGTGGTCCTGCAACTTTATCCGCCTC
CATCCAGTCTATTAATTGTTGCCGGGAAGCTAGAGTAAGTAGTTCGCCAGTTAATAGTTTGCGCAACGTT
GTTGCCATTGCTACAGGCATCGTGGTGTCACGCTCGTCGTTTGGTATGGCTTCATTCAGCTCCGGTTCCC
AACGATCAAGGCGAGTTACATGATCCCCCATGTTGTGCAAAAAAGCGGTTAGCTCCTTCGGTCCTCCGAT
CGTTGTCAGAAGTAAGTTGGCCGCAGTGTTATCACTCATGGTTATGGCAGCACTGCATAATTCTCTTACT
GTCATGCCATCCGTAAGATGCTTTTCTGTGACTGGTGAGTACTCAACCAAGTCATTCTGAGAATAGTGTA
TGCGGCGACCGAGTTGCTCTTGCCCGGCGTCAATACGGGATAATACCGCGCCACATAGCAGAACTTTAAA
AGTGCTCATCATTGGAAAACGTTCTTCGGGGCGAAAACTCTCAAGGATCTTACCGCTGTTGAGATCCAGT
TCGATGTAACCCACTCGTGCACCCAACTGATCTTCAGCATCTTTTACTTTCACCAGCGTTTCTGGGTGAG
CAAAAACAGGAAGGCAAAATGCCGCAAAAAAGGGAATAAGGGCGACACGGAAATGTTGAATACTCATACT
CTTCCTTTTTCAATATTATTGAAGCATTTATCAGGGTTATTGTCTCATGAGCGGATACATATTTGAATGT
ATTTAGAAAAATAAACAAATAGGGGTTCCGCGCACATTTCCCCGAAAAGTGCCACCTGATGCGGTGTGAA
ATACCGCACAGATGCGTAAGGAGAAAATACCGCATCAGGAAATTGTAAGCGTTAATATTTTGTTAAAATT
CGCGTTAAATTTTTGTTAAATCAGCTCATTTTTTAACCAATAGGCCGAAATCGGCAAAATCCCTTATAAA
TCAAAAGAATAGACCGAGATAGGGT
[37 nt withheld, positions 5836-5872]
AAAGAACGTGGACTCCAACGTCAAAGG
[49 nt withheld, positions 5900-5948]
T
[91 nt withheld, positions 5950-6040]
G
[124 nt withheld, positions 6042-6165]
CCATTCGCCATTCAGGCTGCGCAACTGTTGGGAAGGGCGATCGGTGCGGGCCTCTTCGCTATTACGCCAG
CTGGCGAAAGGGGGATGTGCTGCAAGGCGATTAAGTTGGGTAACGCCAGGGTTTTCCCAGTCACGACGTT
GTAAAACGACGGCCAGTGAATTGTAATACGACTCACTATAGGGCGAATTGGGCC
Features (pLannotate 1.2.2; 20 found; start..end, strand, type, name):
    830..1540    +  CDS            mNeonGreen: bright monomeric yellow-green fluorescent protein derived from LanYFP (Shaner et al., 2013)
   1548..1565    -  promoter       T7 promoter (fragment): promoter for bacteriophage T7 RNA polymerase
   1570..1704    -  polyA_signal   SV40 poly(A) signal: SV40 polyadenylation signal
   1782..2281    +  promoter       PGK promoter: mouse phosphoglycerate kinase 1 promoter
   2293..2340    +  promoter       EM7 promoter: synthetic bacterial promoter&nbsp
   2389..2988    +  CDS            PuroR: puromycin N-acetyltransferase; pac from Streptomyces alboniger; confers resistance to puromycin
   2995..3012    -  promoter       T7 promoter (fragment): promoter for bacteriophage T7 RNA polymerase
   3017..3151    -  polyA_signal   SV40 poly(A) signal: SV40 polyadenylation signal
   3470..3488    -  promoter       SP6 promoter: promoter for bacteriophage SP6 RNA polymerase
   3530..3546    -  protein_bind   lac operator: The lac repressor binds to the lac operator to inhibit transcription in E. coli. This inhibition can be relieved by adding lactose or isopropyl-β-D-thiogalactopyranoside (IPTG). lac repressor encoded by lacI
   3554..3584    -  promoter       lac promoter: promoter for the E. coli lac operon
   3599..3620    -  protein_bind   CAP binding site: CAP binding activates transcription in the presence of cAMP. E. coli catabolite activator protein
   3633..3725    -  CDS            lacI (fragment): lac repressor; lacI; The lac repressor binds to the lac operator to inhibit transcription in E. coli. This inhibition can be relieved by adding lactose or isopropyl-β-D-thiogalactopyranoside (IPTG).
   3908..4496    -  rep_origin     ori: high-copy-number ColE1/pMB1/pBR322/pUC origin of replication
   4667..5527    -  CDS            AmpR: β-lactamase; bla; confers resistance to ampicillin, carbenicillin, and related antibiotics
   5528..5632    -  promoter       AmpR promoter: bla
   5659..5709    +  misc_feature   bom (fragment): basis of mobility region from pBR322
   5737..6165    -  rep_origin     f1 ori (sequence partly withheld): f1 bacteriophage origin of replication; arrow indicates direction of (+) strand synthesis
   6169..6326    -  CDS            lacZα (fragment): LacZα fragment of β-galactosidase; lacZ fragment
   6329..6347    +  promoter       T7 promoter: promoter for bacteriophage T7 RNA polymerase
