[The description below was written by a language model from this plasmid's Addgene catalogue record and pLannotate feature annotations shown in this document.]
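Description:
Tol2 8xSTAR-mNeonGreen. PGK-puro is a roughly 6.4 kb Tol2 transposon donor plasmid for mammalian cells, built on the pminiTol2 backbone. It serves as a fluorescent reporter of intestinal stem cell identity by reading out ASCL2 transcriptional activity. In bacteria it is maintained through a high-copy ColE1/pUC-type origin and selected with ampicillin via the β-lactamase gene. The backbone also carries an f1 origin and remnants of a cloning vector (lac promoter/operator, lacZα and lacI fragments, T7 and SP6 promoters) that play no role in reporter function.

The payload consists of two cassettes. The first is the STAR (stem cell Ascl2 reporter) element, a synthetic 540 bp insert described as eight repeats of an ASCL2-responsive sequence, which drives mNeonGreen, a bright monomeric yellow-green fluorescent protein, followed by an SV40 polyadenylation signal. Green fluorescence should therefore appear mainly in cells with active ASCL2, a stem cell transcription factor. The feature table does not annotate the STAR repeats or any minimal promoter, but the unannotated region upstream of the mNeonGreen coding sequence is where they would be expected. The second cassette places the puromycin N-acetyltransferase gene under the mouse PGK promoter, with a bacterial EM7 promoter in tandem and its own SV40 poly(A), so stably modified cells can be selected regardless of reporter state.

The Tol2 terminal repeats inherited from the backbone are likewise not annotated, but they would normally flank both cassettes and allow genomic integration when Tol2 transposase is supplied from a separate source. The associated publication title indicates use for labelling stem cell activity in human colorectal organoids.
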