Addgene plasmid #136255: Tol2 8xSTAR-mNeonGreen. PGK-puro
Purpose: Fluorescent reporter for intestinal stem cells through ASCL2 transcriptional activity
Depositing lab: Hugo Snippert. Depositing organization: University Medical Centre Utrecht. Publication: Specific Labeling of Stem Cell Activity in Human Colorectal Organoids Using an ASCL2-Responsive Minigene. Oost KC, van Voorthuijsen L, Fumagalli A, Lindeboom RGH, Sprangers J, Omerzu M, Rodriguez-Colman MJ, Heinz MC, Verlaan-Klink I, Maurice MM, Burgering BMT, van Rheenen J, Vermeulen M, Snippert HJG. Cell Rep. 2018 Feb 6;22(6):1600-1614. doi: 10.1016/j.celrep.2018.01.033. PubMed 29425513.
Backbone
  Vector backbone: pminiTol2, Addgene #31829
  Backbone manufacturer: Stephen Ekker lab
  Backbone size w/o insert (bp): 3498
  Total vector size (bp): 6360
  Vector type: Mammalian Expression ; Tol2 transposase
  Selectable markers: Puromycin
Growth in bacteria
  Bacterial resistance: Ampicillin, 100 μg/mL
  Growth temperature: 37°C
  Growth strain: DH5alpha
  Copy number: Unknown
Gene/Insert
  Gene/Insert name: stem cell Ascl2 reporter, 8 repeats (alt name: 8x STAR)
  Species: H. sapiens (human), Synthetic
  Insert size (bp): 540
  Tag / fusion protein: mNeonGreen
Terms and licenses: Academic/Nonprofit Terms; Industry Terms: Not Available to Industry
How to cite: Tol2 8xSTAR-mNeonGreen. PGK-puro was a gift from Hugo Snippert (Addgene plasmid # 136255 ; http://n2t.net/addgene:136255 ; RRID:Addgene_136255)
