>Addgene plasmid #136255 | Tol2 8xSTAR-mNeonGreen. PGK-puro | depositor partial sequence | sequence record 307517 | entire insert between Tol2 sites
AGAGGTGTAAAGTACTTGAGTAATTTTACTTGATTACTGTACTTAAGTATTATTTTTGGGGATTTTTACT
TTACTTGAGTACAATTAAAAATCAATACTTTTACTTTTACTTAATTACATTTTTTTAGAAAAAAAAGTAC
TTTTTACTCCTTACAATTTTATTTACAGTCAAAAAGTACTTATTTTTTGGAGATCACTTCATTCTATTTT
CCCTTGCTATTACCAAACCAATTGAATTGCGCTGATGCCCAGTTTAATTTAAATAGATCTATCGATCGGT
ACCCCTAGGGTGAAAAGGCAGGTGCAAAGCAAATCCTATCCCAGCTTCTAGCTAGGTGAAAAGGCAGGTG
CAAAGCAAATCCTATCCCAGCTTCTAGCTAGGGTGAAAAGGCAGGTGCAAAGCAAATCCTATCCCAGCTT
CTAGCTAGGTGAAAAGGCAGGTGCAAAGCAAATCCTATCCCAGCTTCTAGCTAGGGTGAAAAGGCAGGTG
CAAAGCAAATCCTATCCCAGCTTCTAGCTAGGTGAAAAGGCAGGTGCAAAGCAAATCCTATCCCAGCTTC
TAGCTAGGGTGAAAAGGCAGGTGCAAAGCAAATCCTATCCCAGCTTCTAGCTAGGTGAAAAGGCAGGTGC
AAAGCAAATCCTATCCCAGCTTCTAGCTAGCGGCGCGCCGGATCCGGAGGGGACAAGTGGAGGGAAAGTG
GGGCCGGGCGGGGGGTGCCTGGGAAGCCAGGCTGCGCTGACGTCACTGGGCGCGCAATTCGGGCTGGAGC
GCTTTAAAAAACGAGCGTGCAAGCAGAGAGGCTGCTCCACACCGCTCAGGCCGCGACCATGGTGAGCAAG
GGCGAGGAGGATAACATGGCCTCTCTCCCAGCGACACATGAGTTACACATCTTTGGCTCCATCAACGGTG
TGGACTTTGACATGGTGGGTCAGGGCACCGGCAATCCAAATGATGGTTATGAGGAGTTAAACCTGAAGTC
CACCAAGGGTGACCTCCAGTTCTCCCCCTGGATTCTGGTCCCTCATATCGGGTATGGCTTCCATCAGTAC
CTGCCCTACCCTGACGGGATGTCGCCTTTCCAGGCCGCCATGGTAGATGGCTCCGGATACCAAGTCCATC
GCACAATGCAGTTTGAAGATGGTGCCTCCCTTACTGTTAACTACCGCTACACCTACGAGGGAAGCCACAT
CAAAGGAGAGGCCCAGGTGAAGGGGACTGGTTTCCCTGCTGACGGTCCTGTGATGACCAACTCGCTGACC
GCTGCGGACTGGTGCAGGTCGAAGAAGACTTACCCCAACGACAAAACCATCATCAGTACCTTTAAGTGGA
GTTACACCACTGGAAATGGCAAGCGCTACCGGAGCACTGCGCGGACCACCTACACCTTTGCCAAGCCAAT
GGCGGCTAACTATCTGAAGAACCAGCCGATGTACGTGTTCCGTAAGACGGAGCTCAAGCACTCCAAGACC
GAGCTCAACTTCAAGGAGTGGCAAAAGGCCTTTACCGATGTGATGGGCATGGACGAGCTGTACAAGTAAT
CTAGAACTATAGTGAGTCGTATTACGTAGATCCAGACATGATAAGATACATTGATGAGTTTGGACAAACC
ACAACTAGAATGCAGTGAAAAAAATGCTTTATTTGTGAAATTTGTGATGCTATTGCTTTATTTGTAACCA
TTATAAGCTGCAATAAACAAGTTAACAACAACAATTGCATTCATTTTATGTTTCAGGTTCAGGGGGAGGT
GTGGGAGGTTTTTTAATTCGCGGCCGCACCGGGTAGGGGAGGCGCTTTTCCCAAGGCAGTCTGGAGCATG
CGCTTTAGCAGCCCCGCTGGGCACTTGGCGCTACACAAGTGGCCTCTGGCCTCGCACACATTCCACATCC
ACCGGTAGGCGCCAACCGGCTCCGTTCTTTGGTGGCCCCTTCGCGCCACCTTCTACTCCTCCCCTAGTCA
GGAAGTTCCCCCCCGCCCCGCAGCTCGCGTCGTGCAGGACGTGACAAATGGAAGTAGCACGTCTCACTAG
TCTCGTGCAGATGGACAGCACCGCTGAGCAATGGAAGCGGGTAGGCCTTTGGGGCAGCGGCCAATAGCAG
CTTTGCTCCTTCGCTTTCTGGGCTCAGAGGCTGGGAAGGGGTGGGTCCGGGGGCGGGCTCAGGGGCGGGC
TCAGGGGCGGGGCGGGCGCCCGAAGGTCCTCCGGAGGCCCGGCATTCTGCACGCTTCAAAAGCGCACGTC
TGCCGCGCTGTTCTCCTCTTCCTCATCTCCGGGCCTTTCGACCTGCAGCCTGTTGACAATTAATCATCGG
CATAGTATATCGGCATAGTATAATACGACAAGGTGAGGAACTAAACCGTCGACGATTTCACTAGTCTCGA
AGCCACCATGACCGAGTACAAGCCCACGGTGCGCCTCGCCACCCGCGACGACGTCCCCAGGGCCGTACGC
ACCCTCGCCGCCGCGTTCGCCGACTACCCCGCCACGCGCCACACCGTCGATCCGGACCGCCACATCGAGC
GGGTCACCGAGCTGCAAGAACTCTTCCTCACGCGCGTCGGGCTCGACATCGGCAAGGTGTGGGTCGCGGA
CGACGGCGCCGCGGTGGCGGTCTGGACCACGCCGGAGAGCGTCGAAGCGGGGGCGGTGTTCGCCGAGATC
GGCCCGCGCATGGCCGAGTTGAGCGGTTCCCGGCTGGCCGCGCAGCAACAGATGGAAGGCCTCCTGGCGC
CGCACCGGCCCAAGGAGCCCGCGTGGTTCCTGGCCACCGTCGGCGTCTCGCCCGACCACCAGGGCAAGGG
TCTGGGCAGCGCCGTCGTGCTCCCCGGAGTGGAGGCGGCCGAGCGCGCCGGGGTGCCCGCCTTCCTGGAG
ACCTCCGCGCCCCGCAACCTCCCCTTCTACGAGCGGCTCGGCTTCACCGTCACCGCCGACGTCGAGGTGC
CCGAAGGACCGCGCACCTGGTGCATGACCCGCAAGCCCGGTGCCTGACTAGAACTATAGTGAGTCGTATT
ACGTAGATCCAGACATGATAAGATACATTGATGAGTTTGGACAAACCACAACTAGAATGCAGTGAAAAAA
ATGCTTTATTTGTGAAATTTGTGATGCTATTGCTTTATTTGTAACCATTATAAGCTGCAATAAACAAGTT
AACAACAACAATTGCATTCATTTTATGTTTCAGGTTCAGGGGGAGGTGTGGGAGGTTTTTTAATTAAGCT
TAAACAAGAATCTCTAGTTTTCTTTCTTGCTTTTACTTTTACTTCCTTAATACTCAAGTACAATTTTAAT
GGAGTACTTTTTTACTTTTACTCAAGTAAGATTCTAGCCAGATACTTTTACTTTTAATTGAGTAAAATTT
TCCCTAAGTACTTGTACTTTCACTTGAGTAAAATTTTTGAGTACTTTTTACACCTCTGCTCGACCATATG
GGA
